Addgene plasmid #115353: pFL-SV40-STAT1 5'-UTR
Purpose: firefly luciferase (Fluc) reporter containing the 5’-UTR of STAT1
Depositing lab: Ming-Chih Lai. Depositing organization: Chang Gung University. Publication: DDX3 Participates in Translational Control of Inflammation Induced by Infections and Injuries. Ku YC, Lai MH, Lo CC, Cheng YC, Qiu JT, Tarn WY, Lai MC. Mol Cell Biol. 2018 Dec 11;39(1). pii: MCB.00285-18. doi: 10.1128/MCB.00285-18. Print 2019 Jan 1. PubMed 30373933.
Backbone
  Vector backbone: pFL-SV40
  Total vector size (bp): 4577
Growth in bacteria
  Bacterial resistance: Ampicillin, 100 μg/mL
  Growth temperature: 37°C
  Growth strain: DH5alpha
  Copy number: Unknown
Gene/Insert
  Gene/Insert name: STAT1 5'-UTR
  Species: H. sapiens (human)
  Insert size (bp): 388
  Entrez Gene: STAT1 (a.k.a. CANDF7, IMD31A, IMD31B, IMD31C, ISGF-3, STAT91)
Terms and licenses: Academic/Nonprofit Terms; Industry Terms: Not Available to Industry
How to cite: pFL-SV40-STAT1 5'-UTR was a gift from Ming-Chih Lai (Addgene plasmid # 115353 ; http://n2t.net/addgene:115353 ; RRID:Addgene_115353)
