[The description below was written by a language model from this plasmid's Addgene catalogue record and pLannotate feature annotations shown in this document.]
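Description:
pFL-SV40-STAT1 5'-UTR is a 4,577 bp mammalian reporter plasmid built on the pFL-SV40 backbone. It is designed to test how the 5' untranslated region of human STAT1 affects expression of a downstream firefly luciferase open reading frame. It is propagated in E. coli through a high-copy ColE1/pUC-type origin of replication and selected with ampicillin, using a β-lactamase gene driven by its own bla promoter. The record shows no mammalian selection marker, so the plasmid appears suited to transient transfection rather than stable line generation.

The expression cassette begins with the SV40 enhancer and early promoter, followed by the enhanced luc+ version of firefly luciferase and an SV40 polyadenylation signal. A short annotated fragment of SV40 large T antigen next to the poly(A) signal is most likely residual sequence carried along with that region, not a functional coding element. The 388 bp STAT1 5'-UTR insert is not annotated in the feature table. However, the unannotated interval between the end of the SV40 promoter and the start of the luciferase coding sequence is large enough to hold it, which fits the stated design of a transcript carrying the STAT1 leader upstream of Fluc.

Because transcription comes from a constitutive viral promoter, changes in luciferase output can be attributed largely to post-transcriptional effects of the 5'-UTR, such as translation efficiency. The associated publication concerns the role of the RNA helicase DDX3 in translational control of inflammation, so the construct was presumably used to ask whether translation of STAT1 mRNA depends on DDX3 through its 5'-UTR.
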