Features (pLannotate 1.2.2; 7 found; start..end, strand, type, name):
     62..419     +  promoter       SV40 promoter: SV40 enhancer and early promoter
    849..2501    +  CDS            luciferase: firefly luciferase; luc+; enhanced luc+ version of the luciferase gene
   2532..2653    -  polyA_signal   SV40 poly(A) signal: SV40 polyadenylation signal
   2676..2744    -  CDS            large T antigen (fragment): large T antigen from SV40 (simian virus 40)
   2786..2890    +  promoter       AmpR promoter: bla
   2891..3751    +  CDS            AmpR: β-lactamase; bla; confers resistance to ampicillin, carbenicillin, and related antibiotics
   3922..4510    +  rep_origin     ori: high-copy-number ColE1/pMB1/pBR322/pUC origin of replication
>Addgene plasmid #115353 | pFL-SV40-STAT1 5'-UTR | addgene full sequence | sequence record 222008 | Addgene NGS Result
AGATCTGCGCAGCACCATGGCCTGAAATAACCTCTGAAAGAGGAACTTGGTTAGGTACCTTCTGAGGCGG
AAAGAACCAGCTGTGGAATGTGTGTCAGTTAGGGTGTGGAAAGTCCCCAGGCTCCCCAGCAGGCAGAAGT
ATGCAAAGCATGCATCTCAATTAGTCAGCAACCAGGTGTGGAAAGTCCCCAGGCTCCCCAGCAGGCAGAA
GTATGCAAAGCATGCATCTCAATTAGTCAGCAACCATAGTCCCGCCCCTAACTCCGCCCATCCCGCCCCT
AACTCCGCCCAGTTCCGCCCATTCTCCGCCCCATGGCTGACTAATTTTTTTTATTTATGCAGAGGCCGAG
GCCGCCTCGGCCTCTGAGCTATTCCAGAAGTAGTGAGGAGGCTTTTTTGGAGGCCTAGGCTTTTGCAAAA
AGCTTGCTGAGCGCGGAGCCGCCCGGTGATTGGTGGGGGCGGAAGGGGGCCGGGCGCCAGCGCTGCCTTT
TCTCCTGCCGGGTAGTTTCGCTTTCCTGCGCAGAGTCTGCGGAGGGGCTCGGCTGCACCGGGGGGATCGC
GCCTGGCAGACCCCAGACCGAGCAGAGGCGACCCAGCGCGCTCGGGAGAGGCTGCACCGCCGCGCCCCCG
CCTAGCCCTTCCGGATCCTGCGCGCAGAAAAGTTTCATTTGCTGTATGCCATCCTCGAGAGCTGTCTAGG
TTAACGTTCGCACTCTGTGTATATAACCTCGACAGTCTTGGCACCTAACGTGCTGTGCGTAGCTGCTCCT
TTGGTTGAATCCCCAGGCCCTTGTTGGGGCACAAGGTGGCAGGAAGCTTGGCATTCCGGTACTGTTGGTA
AAGCCACCATGGAAGACGCCAAAAACATAAAGAAAGGCCCGGCGCCATTCTATCCGCTGGAAGATGGAAC
CGCTGGAGAGCAACTGCATAAGGCTATGAAGAGATACGCCCTGGTTCCTGGAACAATTGCTTTTACAGAT
GCACATATCGAGGTGGACATCACTTACGCTGAGTACTTCGAAATGTCCGTTCGGTTGGCAGAAGCTATGA
AACGATATGGGCTGAATACAAATCACAGAATCGTCGTATGCAGTGAAAACTCTCTTCAATTCTTTATGCC
GGTGTTGGGCGCGTTATTTATCGGAGTTGCAGTTGCGCCCGCGAACGACATTTATAATGAACGTGAATTG
CTCAACAGTATGGGCATTTCGCAGCCTACCGTGGTGTTCGTTTCCAAAAAGGGGTTGCAAAAAATTTTGA
ACGTGCAAAAAAAGCTCCCAATCATCCAAAAAATTATTATCATGGATTCTAAAACGGATTACCAGGGATT
TCAGTCGATGTACACGTTCGTCACATCTCATCTACCTCCCGGTTTTAATGAATACGATTTTGTGCCAGAG
TCCTTCGATAGGGACAAGACAATTGCACTGATCATGAACTCCTCTGGATCTACTGGTCTGCCTAAAGGTG
TCGCTCTGCCTCATAGAACTGCCTGCGTGAGATTCTCGCATGCCAGAGATCCTATTTTTGGCAATCAAAT
CATTCCGGATACTGCGATTTTAAGTGTTGTTCCATTCCATCACGGTTTTGGAATGTTTACTACACTCGGA
TATTTGATATGTGGATTTCGAGTCGTCTTAATGTATAGATTTGAAGAAGAGCTGTTTCTGAGGAGCCTTC
AGGATTACAAGATTCAAAGTGCGCTGCTGGTGCCAACCCTATTCTCCTTCTTCGCCAAAAGCACTCTGAT
TGACAAATACGATTTATCTAATTTACACGAAATTGCTTCTGGTGGCGCTCCCCTCTCTAAGGAAGTCGGG
GAAGCGGTTGCCAAGAGGTTCCATCTGCCAGGTATCAGGCAAGGATATGGGCTCACTGAGACTACATCAG
CTATTCTGATTACACCCGAGGGGGATGATAAACCGGGCGCGGTCGGTAAAGTTGTTCCATTTTTTGAAGC
GAAGGTTGTGGATCTGGATACCGGGAAAACGCTGGGCGTTAATCAAAGAGGCGAACTGTGTGTGAGAGGT
CCTATGATTATGTCCGGTTATGTAAACAATCCGGAAGCGACCAACGCCTTGATTGACAAGGATGGATGGC
TACATTCTGGAGACATAGCTTACTGGGACGAAGACGAACACTTCTTCATCGTTGACCGCCTGAAGTCTCT
GATTAAGTACAAAGGCTATCAGGTGGCTCCCGCTGAATTGGAATCCATCTTGCTCCAACACCCCAACATC
TTCGACGCAGGTGTCGCAGGTCTTCCCGACGATGACGCCGGTGAACTTCCCGCCGCCGTTGTTGTTTTGG
AGCACGGAAAGACGATGACGGAAAAAGAGATCGTGGATTACGTCGCCAGTCAAGTAACAACCGCGAAAAA
GTTGCGCGGAGGAGTTGTGTTTGTGGACGAAGTACCGAAAGGTCTTACCGGAAAACTCGACGCAAGAAAA
ATCAGAGAGATCCTCATAAAGGCCAAGAAGGGCGGAAAGATCGCCGTGTAATTCTAGAGCGGCCGCTTCG
AGCAGACATGATAAGATACATTGATGAGTTTGGACAAACCACAACTAGAATGCAGTGAAAAAAATGCTTT
ATTTGTGAAATTTGTGATGCTATTGCTTTATTTGTAACCATTATAAGCTGCAATAAACAAGTTAACAACA
ACAATTGCATTCATTTTATGTTTCAGGTTCAGGGGGAGGTGTGGGAGGTTTTTTAAAGCAAGTAAAACCT
CTACAAATGTGGTAAAATCGATAAGGATCCAGGTGGCACTTTTCGGGGAAATGTGCGCGGAACCCCTATT
TGTTTATTTTTCTAAATACATTCAAATATGTATCCGCTCATGAGACAATAACCCTGATAAATGCTTCAAT
AATATTGAAAAAGGAAGAGTATGAGTATTCAACATTTCCGTGTCGCCCTTATTCCCTTTTTTGCGGCATT
TTGCCTTCCTGTTTTTGCTCACCCAGAAACGCTGGTGAAAGTAAAAGATGCTGAAGATCAGTTGGGTGCA
CGAGTGGGTTACATCGAACTGGATCTCAACAGCGGTAAGATCCTTGAGAGTTTTCGCCCCGAAGAACGTT
TTCCAATGATGAGCACTTTTAAAGTTCTGCTATGTGGCGCGGTATTATCCCGTATTGACGCCGGGCAAGA
GCAACTCGGTCGCCGCATACACTATTCTCAGAATGACTTGGTTGAGTACTCACCAGTCACAGAAAAGCAT
CTTACGGATGGCATGACAGTAAGAGAATTATGCAGTGCTGCCATAACCATGAGTGATAACACTGCGGCCA
ACTTACTTCTGACAACGATCGGAGGACCGAAGGAGCTAACCGCTTTTTTGCACAACATGGGGGATCATGT
AACTCGCCTTGATCGTTGGGAACCGGAGCTGAATGAAGCCATACCAAACGACGAGCGTGACACCACGATG
CCTGTAGCAATGGCAACAACGTTGCGCAAACTATTAACTGGCGAACTACTTACTCTAGCTTCCCGGCAAC
AATTAATAGACTGGATGGAGGCGGATAAAGTTGCAGGACCACTTCTGCGCTCGGCCCTTCCGGCTGGCTG
GTTTATTGCTGATAAATCTGGAGCCGGTGAGCGTGGGTCTCGCGGTATCATTGCAGCACTGGGGCCAGAT
GGTAAGCCCTCCCGTATCGTAGTTATCTACACGACGGGGAGTCAGGCAACTATGGATGAACGAAATAGAC
AGATCGCTGAGATAGGTGCCTCACTGATTAAGCATTGGTAACTGTCAGACCAAGTTTACTCATATATACT
TTAGATTGATTTAAAACTTCATTTTTAATTTAAAAGGATCTAGGTGAAGATCCTTTTTGATAATCTCATG
ACCAAAATCCCTTAACGTGAGTTTTCGTTCCACTGAGCGTCAGACCCCGTAGAAAAGATCAAAGGATCTT
CTTGAGATCCTTTTTTTCTGCGCGTAATCTGCTGCTTGCAAACAAAAAAACCACCGCTACCAGCGGTGGT
TTGTTTGCCGGATCAAGAGCTACCAACTCTTTTTCCGAAGGTAACTGGCTTCAGCAGAGCGCAGATACCA
AATACTGTTCTTCTAGTGTAGCCGTAGTTAGGCCACCACTTCAAGAACTCTGTAGCACCGCCTACATACC
TCGCTCTGCTAATCCTGTTACCAGTGGCTGCTGCCAGTGGCGATAAGTCGTGTCTTACCGGGTTGGACTC
AAGACGATAGTTACCGGATAAGGCGCAGCGGTCGGGCTGAACGGGGGGTTCGTGCACACAGCCCAGCTTG
GAGCGAACGACCTACACCGAACTGAGATACCTACAGCGTGAGCTATGAGAAAGCGCCACGCTTCCCGAAG
GGAGAAAGGCGGACAGGTATCCGGTAAGCGGCAGGGTCGGAACAGGAGAGCGCACGAGGGAGCTTCCAGG
GGGAAACGCCTGGTATCTTTATAGTCCTGTCGGGTTTCGCCACCTCTGACTTGAGCGTCGATTTTTGTGA
TGCTCGTCAGGGGGGCGGAGCCTATGGAAAAACGCCAGCAACGCGGCCTTTTTACGGTTCCTGGCCTTTT
GCTGGCCTTTTGCTCACATGGCTCGAC
